Addgene plasmid #217723: HA-MBP-TEVpCS-ADGRE2 CTFdeltaTA-FLAG
Purpose: Mammalian expression of Adhesion G Protein-Coupled Receptor transmembrane domains
Depositing lab: Stephen Blacklow. Depositing organization: Harvard Medical School. Publication: Heterogeneity of tethered agonist signaling in adhesion G protein-coupled receptors. Dates AN, Jones DTD, Smith JS, Skiba MA, Rich MF, Burruss MM, Kruse AC, Blacklow SC. Cell Chem Biol. 2024 Aug 15;31(8):1542-1553.e4. doi: 10.1016/j.chembiol.2024.03.004. Epub 2024 Apr 11. PubMed 38608683.
Backbone
  Vector backbone: pFuse-hIgG1-Fc2
  Backbone manufacturer: Invitrogen
  Vector type: Mammalian Expression
Growth in bacteria
  Bacterial resistance: Bleocin (Zeocin), 50 μg/mL
  Growth temperature: 37°C
  Growth strain: DH5alpha
  Copy number: High Copy
Gene/Insert
  Gene/Insert name: ADGRE2 (alt name: EMR2)
  Species: H. sapiens (human)
  Mutation: Deletion of residues 1-523
  Entrez Gene: ADGRE2 (a.k.a. CD312, CD97, EMR2, VBU)
  Tag / fusion protein: HA (N terminal on insert); FLAG (C terminal on insert)
  Cloning method: Gibson Cloning
Terms and licenses: Academic/Nonprofit Terms; Industry Terms: Not Available to Industry
Depositor comments: Please visit https://www.biorxiv.org/content/10.1101/2022.07.14.500097v2 for bioRxiv preprint.
How to cite: HA-MBP-TEVpCS-ADGRE2 CTFdeltaTA-FLAG was a gift from Stephen Blacklow (Addgene plasmid # 217723 ; http://n2t.net/addgene:217723 ; RRID:Addgene_217723)
