[The description below was written by a language model from this plasmid's Addgene catalogue record and pLannotate feature annotations shown in this document.]
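Description:
HA-MBP-TEVpCS-ADGRE2 CTFdeltaTA-FLAG is a 6.3 kb mammalian expression plasmid built on the pFuse-hIgG1-Fc2 backbone. It is maintained at high copy in E. coli through a ColE1/pUC-type origin. Selection relies on the Streptoalloteichus hindustanus ble gene, which confers Zeocin/bleomycin resistance. This marker sits downstream of both a CMV enhancer/promoter and the bacterial EM7 promoter and ends in a β-globin polyadenylation signal, so the same cassette can work in bacteria and in mammalian cells. A synthetic poly(A) signal and an RNA polymerase II pause site lie upstream of the main expression unit, an arrangement generally used to limit read-through transcription into it.

The payload is driven by a composite promoter made of the EF-1α core promoter and a truncated HTLV-1 5' LTR segment. The open reading frame starts with the human IL-2 signal sequence, which directs the protein into the secretory pathway. An HA epitope and E. coli maltose-binding protein follow. According to the construct name, a TEV protease cleavage site then links these to the human ADGRE2 (EMR2) C-terminal fragment, although that site is not annotated in the feature table. Residues 1–523 are deleted, and the "deltaTA" designation suggests that the tethered agonist is removed, leaving the transmembrane domain region. A C-terminal FLAG tag is recorded in the catalogue fields but is also not annotated. A human IgG1 Fc fragment from the backbone remains downstream of the insert, ahead of the SV40 poly(A) signal. The record does not say whether it is translated, though a C-terminal FLAG tag implies the reading frame stops before it.

The stated purpose is mammalian expression of adhesion GPCR transmembrane domains, in work on tethered agonist signaling in this receptor family.
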