Features (pLannotate 1.2.2; 17 found; start..end, strand, type, name):
     31..242     +  promoter       EF-1α core promoter: core promoter for human elongation factor EF-1α
    255..523     +  LTR            5' LTR (truncated): truncated 5' long terminal repeat (LTR) from human T-cell leukemia virus (HTLV) type 1
    573..632     +  sig_peptide    IL-2 signal sequence: human interleukin-2 signal sequence
    633..659     +  CDS            3xHA (fragment): three tandem HA epitope tags
    663..1763    +  CDS            malE (fragment): MALE_ECO57 - Experimental evidence at protein level: Swiss-Prot protein existence level 1. Part of the ABC transporter complex MalEFGK involved in maltose/maltodextrin import. Binds maltose and higher maltodextrins. From Escherichia coli O157:H7.
   1785..2681    +  CDS            ADGRE2 (fragment): AGRE2_HUMAN - Also known as EMR2. Experimental evidence at protein level: Swiss-Prot protein existence level 1. Cell surface receptor that binds to the chondroitin sulfate moiety of glycosaminoglycan chains and promotes cell attachment. Promotes granulocyte chemotaxis, degranulation and adhesion. In macrophages, promotes the release of inflammatory cytokines, including IL8 and TNF. Signals probably through G-proteins. Is a regulator of mast cell degranulation (PubMed:26841242). From Homo sapiens (Human).
   2721..3401    +  CDS            IGHG1 (fragment): IGHG1_HUMAN - Experimental evidence at protein level: Swiss-Prot protein existence level 1. Constant region of immunoglobulin heavy chains. Immunoglobulins, also known as antibodies, are membrane-bound or secreted glycoproteins produced by B lymphocytes. In the recognition phase of humoral immunity, the membrane-bound immunoglobulins serve as receptors which, upon binding of a specific antigen, trigger the clonal expansion and differentiation of B lymphocytes into immunoglobulins- secreting plasma cells. Secreted immunoglobulins mediate the effector phase of humoral immunity, which results in
   3426..3547    -  polyA_signal   SV40 poly(A) signal: SV40 polyadenylation signal
   3570..3641    -  CDS            large T antigen (fragment): large T antigen from SV40 (simian virus 40)
   3651..4045    -  polyA_signal   β-globin poly(A): human β-globin polyadenylation signal
   4062..4433    -  CDS            ble: BLE_STRHI - Experimental evidence at protein level: Swiss-Prot protein existence level 1. Binding protein with a strong affinity to the bleomycin family of antibiotics. From Streptoalloteichus hindustanus.
   4495..4538    -  promoter       EM7 promoter (fragment): synthetic bacterial promoter&nbsp
   4925..5024    -  promoter       CMV promoter (fragment): human cytomegalovirus (CMV) immediate early promoter
   5026..5329    -  enhancer       CMV enhancer: human cytomegalovirus immediate early enhancer
   5409..5997    -  rep_origin     ori: high-copy-number ColE1/pMB1/pBR322/pUC origin of replication
   6105..6153    +  polyA_signal   poly(A) signal: synthetic polyadenylation signal
   6164..6255    +  misc_feature   pause site: RNA polymerase II transcriptional pause signal from the human α2 globin gene
>Addgene plasmid #217723 | HA-MBP-TEVpCS-ADGRE2 CTFdeltaTA-FLAG | addgene full sequence | sequence record 429943 | Addgene NGS Result
GGATCTGCGATCGCTCCGGTGCCCGTCAGTGGGCAGAGCGCACATCGCCCACAGTCCCCGAGAAGTTGGG
GGGAGGGGTCGGCAATTGAACGGGTGCCTAGAGAAGGTGGCGCGGGGTAAACTGGGAAAGTGATGTCGTG
TACTGGCTCCGCCTTTTTCCCGAGGGTGGGGGAGAACCGTATATAAGTGCAGTAGTCGCCGTGAACGTTC
TTTTTCGCAACGGGTTTGCCGCCAGAACACAGCTGAAGCTTCGAGGGGCTCGCATCTCTCCTTCACGCGC
CCGCCGCCCTACCTGAGGCCGCCATCCACGCCGGTTGAGTCGCGTTCTGCCGCCTCCCGCCTGTGGTGCC
TCCTGAACTGCGTCCGCCGTCTAGGTAAGTTTAAAGCTCAGGTCGAGACCGGGCCTTTGTCCGGCGCTCC
CTTGGAGCCTACCTAGACTCAGCCGGCTCTCCACGCTTTGCCTGACCCTGCTTGCTCAACTCTACGTCTT
TGTTTCGTTTTCTGTTCTGCGCCGTTACAGATCCAAGCTGTGACCGGCGCCTACCTGAGATCACCGGCGA
AGGAGGGCCACCATGTACAGGATGCAACTCCTGTCTTGCATTGCACTAAGTCTTGCACTTGTCACGAATT
CGTACCCATACGATGTTCCAGATTACGCTGGATCCAAAATTGAAGAAGGCAAACTGGTGATTTGGATTAA
CGGCGATAAAGGCTATAACGGCCTGGCGGAAGTGGGCAAAAAATTTGAAAAAGATACCGGCATTAAAGTG
ACCGTGGAACATCCGGATAAACTGGAAGAAAAATTTCCGCAGGTGGCGGCGACCGGCGATGGCCCGGATA
TTATTTTTTGGGCGCATGATCGCTTTGGCGGCTATGCGCAGAGCGGCCTGCTGGCGGAAATTACCCCGGA
TAAAGCGTTTCAGGATAAACTGTATCCGTTTACCTGGGATGCGGTGCGCTATAACGGCAAACTGATTGCG
TATCCGATTGCGGTGGAAGCGCTGAGCCTGATTTATAACAAAGATCTGCTGCCGAACCCGCCGAAAACCT
GGGAAGAAATTCCGGCGCTGGATAAAGAACTGAAAGCGAAAGGCAAAAGCGCGCTGATGTTTAACCTGCA
GGAACCGTATTTTACCTGGCCGCTGATTGCGGCGGATGGCGGCTATGCGTTTAAATATGAAAACGGCAAA
TATGATATTAAAGATGTGGGCGTGGATAACGCGGGCGCGAAAGCGGGCCTGACCTTTCTGGTGGATCTGA
TTAAAAACAAACATATGAACGCGGATACCGATTATAGCATTGCGGAAGCGGCGTTTAACAAAGGCGAAAC
CGCGATGACCATTAACGGCCCGTGGGCGTGGAGCAACATTGATACCAGCAAAGTGAACTATGGCGTGACC
GTGCTGCCGACCTTTAAAGGCCAGCCGAGCAAACCGTTTGTGGGCGTGCTGAGCGCGGGCATTAACGCGG
CGAGCCCGAACAAAGAACTGGCGAAAGAATTTCTGGAAAACTATCTGCTGACCGATGAAGGCCTGGAAGC
GGTGAACAAAGATAAACCGCTGGGCGCGGTGGCGCTGAAAAGCTATGAAGAAGAACTGGCGAAAGATCCG
CGCATTGCGGCGACCATGGAAAACGCGCAGAAAGGCGAAATTATGCCGAACATTCCGCAGATGAGCGCGT
TTTGGTATGCGGTGCGCACCGCGGTGATTAACGCGGCGAGCGGCCGCCAGACCGTGGATGAAGCGCTGAA
AGATGCGCAGACCAACGAGAACCTTTACTTCCAAGCCCACTACGATGTGCAGGAGGAGGATCCCGTGCTG
ACTGTCATCACCTACATGGGGCTGAGCGTCTCTCTGCTGTGCCTCCTCCTGGCGGCCCTCACTTTTCTCC
TGTGTAAAGCCATCCAGAACACCAGCACCTCACTGCATCTGCAGCTCTCGCTCTGCCTCTTCCTGGCCCA
CCTCCTCTTCCTCGTGGCAATTGATCAAACCGGACACAAGGTGCTGTGCTCCATCATCGCCGGTACCTTG
CACTATCTCTACCTGGCCACCTTGACCTGGATGCTGCTGGAGGCCCTGTACCTCTTCCTCACTGCACGGA
ACCTGACGGTGGTCAACTACTCAAGCATCAACAGATTCATGAAGAAGCTCATGTTCCCTGTGGGCTACGG
AGTCCCAGCTGTGACAGTGGCCATTTCTGCAGCCTCCAGGCCTCACCTTTATGGAACACCTTCCCGCTGC
TGGCTCCAACCAGAAAAGGGATTTATATGGGGCTTCCTTGGACCTGTCTGCGCCATCTTCTCTGTGAATT
TAGTTCTCTTTCTGGTGACTCTCTGGATTTTGAAAAACAGACTCTCCTCCCTCAATAGTGAAGTGTCCAC
CCTCCGGAACACAAGGATGCTGGCATTTAAAGCGACAGCTCAGCTGTTCATCCTGGGCTGCACGTGGTGT
CTGGGCATCTTGCAGGTGGGTCCGGCTGCCCGGGTCATGGCCTACCTCTTCACCATCATCAACAGCCTGC
AGGGTGTCTTCATCTTCCTGGTGTACTGCCTCCTCAGCCAGCAGGTCCGGGAGCAATATGGGAAATGGTC
CAAAGGGATCAGGAAATTGAAAACTGAGTCTGAGATGCACACACTCTCCAGCAGTGCTAAGGCTGACACC
TCCAAACCCAGCACGGTTAACGGTTCTGACTACAAAGACGATGACGACAAGTGAAGATCTGACAAAACTC
ACACATGCCCACCGTGCCCAGCACCTGAACTCCTGGGGGGACCGTCAGTCTTCCTCTTCCCCCCAAAACC
CAAGGACACCCTCATGATCTCCCGGACCCCTGAGGTCACATGCGTGGTGGTGGACGTGAGCCACGAAGAC
CCTGAGGTCAAGTTCAACTGGTACGTGGACGGCGTGGAGGTGCATAATGCCAAGACAAAGCCGCGGGAGG
AGCAGTACAACAGCACGTACCGTGTGGTCAGCGTCCTCACCGTCCTGCACCAGGACTGGCTGAATGGCAA
GGAGTACAAGTGCAAGGTCTCCAACAAAGCCCTCCCAGCCCCCATCGAGAAAACCATCTCCAAAGCCAAA
GGGCAGCCCCGAGAACCACAGGTGTACACCCTGCCCCCATCCCGGGAGGAGATGACCAAGAACCAGGTCA
GCCTGACCTGCCTGGTCAAAGGCTTCTATCCCAGCGACATCGCCGTGGAGTGGGAGAGCAATGGGCAGCC
GGAGAACAACTACAAGACCACGCCTCCCGTGCTGGACTCCGACGGCTCCTTCTTCCTCTACAGCAAGCTC
ACCGTGGACAAGAGCAGGTGGCAGCAGGGGAACGTCTTCTCATGCTCCGTGATGCACGAGGCTCTGCACA
ACCACTACACGCAGAAGAGCCTCTCCCTGTCTCCGGGTAAATGAGTGCTAGCTGGCCAGACATGATAAGA
TACATTGATGAGTTTGGACAAACCACAACTAGAATGCAGTGAAAAAAATGCTTTATTTGTGAAATTTGTG
ATGCTATTGCTTTATTTGTAACCATTATAAGCTGCAATAAACAAGTTAACAACAACAATTGCATTCATTT
TATGTTTCAGGTTCAGGGGGAGGTGTGGGAGGTTTTTTAAAGCAAGTAAAACCTCTACAAATGTGGTATG
GAATTAATTCTAAAATACAGCATAGCAAAACTTTAACCTCCAAATCAAGCCTCTACTTGAATCCTTTTCT
GAGGGATGAATAAGGCATAGGCATCAGGGGCTGTTGCCAATGTGCATTAGCTGTTTGCAGCCTCACCTTC
TTTCATGGAGTTTAAGATATAGTGTATTTTCCCAAGGTTTGAACTAGCTCTTCATTTCTTTATGTTTTAA
ATGCACTGACCTCCCACATTCCCTTTTTAGTAAAATATTCAGAAATAATTTAAATACATCATTGCAATGA
AAATAAATGTTTTTTATTAGGCAGAATCCAGATGCTCAAGGCCCTTCATAATATCCCCCAGTTTAGTAGT
TGGACTTAGGGAACAAAGGAACCTTTAATAGAAATTGGACAGCAAGAAAGCGAGCTTCTAGCTTATCCTC
AGTCCTGCTCCTCTGCCACAAAGTGCACGCAGTTGCCGGCCGGGTCGCGCAGGGCGAACTCCCGCCCCCA
CGGCTGCTCGCCGATCTCGGTCATGGCCGGCCCGGAGGCGTCCCGGAAGTTCGTGGACACGACCTCCGAC
CACTCGGCGTACAGCTCGTCCAGGCCGCGCACCCACACCCAGGCCAGGGTGTTGTCCGGCACCACCTGGT
CCTGGACCGCGCTGATGAACAGGGTCACGTCGTCCCGGACCACACCGGCGAAGTCGTCCTCCACGAAGTC
CCGGGAGAACCCGAGCCGGTCGGTCCAGAACTCGACCGCTCCGGCGACGTCGCGCGCGGTGAGCACCGGA
ACGGCACTGGTCAACTTGGCCATGATGGCTCCTCCTGTCAGGAGAGGAAAGAGAAGAAGGTTAGTACAAT
TGCTATAGTGAGTTGTATTATACTATGCAGATATACTATGCCAATGATTAATTGTCAAACTAGGGCTGCA
GGGTTCATAGTGCCACTTTTCCTGCACTGCCCCATCTCCTGCCCACCCTTTCCCAGGCATAGACAGTCAG
TGACTTACCAAACTCACAGGAGGGAGAAGGCAGAAGCTTGAGACAGACCCGCGGGACCGCCGAACTGCGA
GGGGACGTGGCTAGGGCGGCTTCTTTTATGGTGCGCCGGCCCTCGGAGGCAGGGCGCTCGGGGAGGCCTA
GCGGCCAATCTGCGGTGGCAGGAGGCGGGGCCGAAGGCCGTGCCTGACCAATCCGGAGCACATAGGAGTC
TCAGCCCCCCGCCCCAAAGCAAGGGGAAGTCACGCGCCTGTAGCGCCAGCGTGTTGTGAAATGGGGGCTT
GGGGGGGTTGGGGCCCTGACTAGTCAAAACAAACTCCCATTGACGTCAATGGGGTGGAGACTTGGAAATC
CCCGTGAGTCAAACCGCTATCCACGCCCATTGATGTACTGCCAAAACCGCATCATCATGGTAATAGCGAT
GACTAATACGTAGATGTACTGCCAAGTAGGAAAGTCCCATAAGGTCATGTACTGGGCATAATGCCAGGCG
GGCCATTTACCGTCATTGACGTCAATAGGGGGCGTACTTGGCATATGATACACTTGATGTACTGCCAAGT
GGGCAGTTTACCGTAAATACTCCACCCATTGACGTCAATGGAAAGTCCCTATTGGCGTTACTATGGGAAC
ATACGTCATTATTGACGTCAATGGGCGGGGGTCGTTGGGCGGTCAGCCAGGCGGGCCATTTACCGTAAGT
TATGTAACGCCTGCAGGTTAATTAAGAACATGTGAGCAAAAGGCCAGCAAAAGGCCAGGAACCGTAAAAA
GGCCGCGTTGCTGGCGTTTTTCCATAGGCTCCGCCCCCCTGACGAGCATCACAAAAATCGACGCTCAAGT
CAGAGGTGGCGAAACCCGACAGGACTATAAAGATACCAGGCGTTTCCCCCTGGAAGCTCCCTCGTGCGCT
CTCCTGTTCCGACCCTGCCGCTTACCGGATACCTGTCCGCCTTTCTCCCTTCGGGAAGCGTGGCGCTTTC
TCATAGCTCACGCTGTAGGTATCTCAGTTCGGTGTAGGTCGTTCGCTCCAAGCTGGGCTGTGTGCACGAA
CCCCCCGTTCAGCCCGACCGCTGCGCCTTATCCGGTAACTATCGTCTTGAGTCCAACCCGGTAAGACACG
ACTTATCGCCACTGGCAGCAGCCACTGGTAACAGGATTAGCAGAGCGAGGTATGTAGGCGGTGCTACAGA
GTTCTTGAAGTGGTGGCCTAACTACGGCTACACTAGAAGAACAGTATTTGGTATCTGCGCTCTGCTGAAG
CCAGTTACCTTCGGAAAAAGAGTTGGTAGCTCTTGATCCGGCAAACAAACCACCGCTGGTAGCGGTGGTT
TTTTTGTTTGCAAGCAGCAGATTACGCGCAGAAAAAAAGGATCTCAAGAAGATCCTTTGATCTTTTCTAC
GGGGTCTGACGCTCAGTGGAACGAAAACTCACGTTAAGGGATTTTGGTCATGGCTAGTTAATTAACATTT
AAATCAGCGGCCGCAATAAAATATCTTTATTTTCATTACATCTGTGTGTTGGTTTTTTGTGTGAATCGTA
ACTAACATACGCTCTCCATCAAAACAAAACGAAACAAAACAAACTAGCAAAATAGGCTGTCCCCAGTGCA
AGTGCAGGTGCCAGAACATTTCTCTATCGAA
